Addgene plasmid #175782: pGEX-DAXX-His
Purpose: DAXX protein for bacteria expression system
Depositing lab: Xiaolu Yang. Depositing organization: University of Pennsylvania. Publication: DAXX represents a new type of protein-folding enabler. Huang L, Agrawal T, Zhu G, Yu S, Tao L, Lin J, Marmorstein R, Shorter J, Yang X. Nature. 2021 Aug 18. pii: 10.1038/s41586-021-03824-5. doi: 10.1038/s41586-021-03824-5. PubMed 34408321.
Backbone
  Vector backbone: pGEX-1ZT
  Vector type: Bacterial Expression
Growth in bacteria
  Bacterial resistance: Ampicillin, 100 μg/mL
  Growth temperature: 37°C
  Growth strain: DH5alpha
  Growth instructions: use BL21(DE3) for protein expression
  Copy number: Unknown
Gene/Insert
  Gene/Insert name: death domain associated protein
  Species: H. sapiens (human)
  Insert size (bp): 2220
  Entrez Gene: DAXX (a.k.a. BING2, DAP6, EAP1, SMIM40)
  Tag / fusion protein: GST (N terminal on backbone); TEV (N terminal on backbone)
  Cloning method: Restriction Enzyme; 5′ cloning site BamHI (not destroyed); 3′ cloning site NotI (not destroyed)
  Sequencing primers: 5′ pGEX 5'; 3′ pGEX 3'
Terms and licenses: Academic/Nonprofit Terms; Industry Terms: Not Available to Industry
How to cite: pGEX-DAXX-His was a gift from Xiaolu Yang (Addgene plasmid # 175782 ; http://n2t.net/addgene:175782 ; RRID:Addgene_175782)
