[The description below was written by a language model from this plasmid's Addgene catalogue record and pLannotate feature annotations shown in this document.]
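Description:
pGEX-DAXX-His is a bacterial expression plasmid built on the pGEX-1ZT backbone for producing recombinant human DAXX (death domain associated protein) in E. coli. The sequenced record is about 7.2 kb. It replicates from a ColE1/pMB1-type origin and is selected with ampicillin through the β-lactamase (AmpR) gene and its own promoter. Only small fragments of rop and the pBR322 bom region are annotated, and the catalogue lists the copy number as unknown. The plasmid also carries lacI under its native promoter, so it supplies its own lac repressor. A residual lac promoter/operator and lacZα segment, typical of pGEX vectors, lies downstream of lacI.

The expression cassette is driven by the strong hybrid tac promoter followed by a lac operator. Transcription is therefore held off by LacI and induced with IPTG. The open reading frame begins with Schistosoma japonicum glutathione S-transferase (GST). According to the catalogue, GST is followed by a backbone-encoded TEV protease site, although the feature table does not annotate this site separately in the short linker. The roughly 2.2 kb human DAXX coding sequence comes next, cloned between BamHI and NotI sites that remain intact. A short polyhistidine run, detected as a partial match to a 9xHis tag, sits immediately after DAXX and accounts for the "His" in the name, though the catalogue tag field does not list it.

This layout allows affinity capture at either end of the protein, on glutathione resin through GST and on metal-chelate resin through the C-terminal His tag, which would favour recovery of full-length product. TEV cleavage can then remove the GST moiety. The stated purpose is bacterial production of DAXX protein, with a cloning strain used for propagation and BL21(DE3) for expression. The associated publication concerns DAXX as a protein-folding enabler.
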