Features (pLannotate 1.2.2; 18 found; start..end, strand, type, name):
    199..220     +  protein_bind   CAP binding site: CAP binding activates transcription in the presence of cAMP. E. coli catabolite activator protein
    235..265     +  promoter       lac promoter: promoter for the E. coli lac operon
    273..289     +  protein_bind   lac operator: The lac repressor binds to the lac operator to inhibit transcription in E. coli. This inhibition can be relieved by adding lactose or isopropyl-β-D-thiogalactopyranoside (IPTG). lac repressor encoded by lacI
    309..482     +  CDS            lacZα: LacZα fragment of β-galactosidase; lacZ fragment
    746..862     -  CDS            yciV (fragment): RNAAM_ECOLI - Also known as trpH From Escherichia coli (strain K12).
    938..966     +  promoter       tac promoter: strong E. coli promoter; hybrid between the trp and lac UV5 promoters
    974..990     +  protein_bind   lac operator: The lac repressor binds to the lac operator to inhibit transcription in E. coli. This inhibition can be relieved by adding lactose or isopropyl-β-D-thiogalactopyranoside (IPTG). lac repressor encoded by lacI
   1013..1666    +  CDS            GST26_SCHJA: Experimental evidence at protein level: Swiss-Prot protein existence level 1. GST isoenzymes appear to play a central role in the parasite detoxification system. Other functions are also suspected including a role in increasing the solubility of haematin in the parasite gut. From Schistosoma japonicum (Blood fluke).
   1715..3931    +  CDS            DAXX: DAXX_HUMAN - Also known as BING2, DAP6. Experimental evidence at protein level: Swiss-Prot protein existence level 1. Transcription corepressor known to repress transcriptional potential of several sumoylated transcription factors. Down-regulates basal and activated transcription. Its transcription repressor activity is modulated by recruiting it to subnuclear compartments like the nucleolus or PML/POD/ND10 nuclear bodies through interactions with MCSR1 and PML, respectively. Seems to regulate transcription in PML/POD/ND10 nuclear bodies together with PML and may influence TNFRSF6-dependent ap
   3936..3955    +  CDS            9xHis (fragment): 9xHis affinity tag
   4009..4048    +  CDS            rop (fragment): Rop protein, which maintains plasmids at low copy number; rop
   4150..4190    +  misc_feature   bom (fragment): basis of mobility region from pBR322
   4295..4399    +  promoter       AmpR promoter: bla
   4400..5260    +  CDS            AmpR: β-lactamase; bla; confers resistance to ampicillin, carbenicillin, and related antibiotics
   5431..6019    +  rep_origin     ori: high-copy-number ColE1/pMB1/pBR322/pUC origin of replication
   6205..6256    -  misc_feature   bom (fragment): basis of mobility region from pBR322
   6263..6340    +  promoter       lacI promoter: lacI
   6341..186     +  CDS            lacI (across the origin): lac repressor; lacI; The lac repressor binds to the lac operator to inhibit transcription in E. coli. This inhibition can be relieved by adding lactose or isopropyl-β-D-thiogalactopyranoside (IPTG).
>Addgene plasmid #175782 | pGEX-DAXX-His | addgene full sequence | sequence record 344603 | Addgene NGS Result
AGCGTGGACCGCTTGCTGCAACTCTCTCAGGGCCAGGCGGTGAAGGGCAATCAGCTGTTGCCCGTCTCAC
TGGTGAAAAGAAAAACCACCCTGGCGCCCAATACGCAAACCGCCTCTCCCCGCGCGTTGGCCGATTCATT
AATGCAGCTGGCACGACAGGTTTCCCGACTGGAAAGCGGGCAGTGAGCGCAACGCAATTAATGTAAGTTA
GCTCACTCATTAGGCACCCCAGGCTTTACACTTTATGCTTCCGGCTCGTATGTTGTGTGGAATTGTGAGC
GGATAACAATTTCACACAGGAAACAGCTATGACCATGATTACGGATTCACTGGCCGTCGTTTTACAACGT
CGTGACTGGGAAAACCCTGGCGTTACCCAACTTAATCGCCTTGCAGCACATCCCCCTTTCGCCAGCTGGC
GTAATAGCGAAGAGGCCCGCACCGATCGCCCTTCCCAACAGTTGCGCAGCCTGAATGGCGAATGGCGCTT
TGCCTGGTTTCCGGCACCAGAAGCGGTGCCGGAAAGCTGGCTGGAGTGCGATCTTCCTGAGGCCGATACT
GTCGTCGTCCCCTCAAACTGGCAGATGCACGGTTACGATGCGCCCATCTACACCAACGTGACCTATCCCA
TTACGGTCAATCCGCCGTTTGTTCCCACGGAGAATCCGACGGGTTGTTACTCGCTCACATTTAATGTTGA
TGAAAGCTGGCTACAGGAAGGCCAGACGCGAATTATTTTTGATGGCGTTGGAATTAGCTTATCGACTGCA
CGGTGCACCAATGCTTCTGGCGTCAGGCAGCCATCGGAAGCTGTGGTATGGCTGTGCAGGTCGTAAATCA
CTGCATAATTCGTGTCGCTCAAGGCGCACTCCCGTTCTGGATAATGTTTTTTGCGCCGACATCATAACGG
TTCTGGCAAATATTCTGAAATGAGCTGTTGACAATTAATCATCGGCTCGTATAATGTGTGGAATTGTGAG
CGGATAACAATTTCACACAGGAAACAGTATTCATGTCCCCTATACTAGGTTATTGGAAAATTAAGGGCCT
TGTGCAACCCACTCGACTTCTTTTGGAATATCTTGAAGAAAAATATGAAGAGCATTTGTATGAGCGCGAT
GAAGGTGATAAATGGCGAAACAAAAAGTTTGAATTGGGTTTGGAGTTTCCCAATCTTCCTTATTATATTG
ATGGTGATGTTAAATTAACACAGTCTATGGCCATCATACGTTATATAGCTGACAAGCACAACATGTTGGG
TGGTTGTCCAAAAGAGCGTGCAGAGATTTCAATGCTTGAAGGAGCGGTTTTGGATATTAGATACGGTGTT
TCGAGAATTGCATATAGTAAAGACTTTGAAACTCTCAAAGTTGATTTTCTTAGCAAGCTACCTGAAATGC
TGAAAATGTTCGAAGATCGTTTATGTCATAAAACATATTTAAATGGTGATCATGTAACCCATCCTGACTT
CATGTTGTATGACGCTCTTGATGTTGTTTTATACATGGACCCAATGTGCCTGGATGCGTTCCCAAAATTA
GTTTGTTTTAAAAAACGTATTGAAGCTATCCCACAAATTGATAAGTACTTGAAATCCAGCAAGTATATAG
CATGGCCTTTGCAGGGCTGGCAAGCCACGTTTGGTGGTGGCGACCATCCTCCAAAATCGGATCTGGTTCC
GCGTGGATCTGAGAACCTGTACTTCCAGGGATCCGCCACCGCTAACAGCATCATCGTGCTGGATGATGAT
GACGAAGATGAAGCAGCTGCTCAGCCAGGGCCCTCCCACCCACTCCCCAATGCGGCCTCACCTGGGGCAG
AAGCCCCTAGCTCCTCTGAGCCTCATGGGGCCAGAGGAAGCAGTAGTTCGGGCGGCAAGAAATGCTACAA
GCTGGAGAATGAGAAGCTGTTCGAAGAGTTCCTTGAACTTTGTAAGATGCAGACAGCAGACCACCCTGAG
GTGGTCCCATTCCTCTATAACCGGCAGCAACGTGCCCACTCTCTGTTTTTGGCCTCGGCGGAGTTCTGCA
ACATCCTCTCTAGGGTCCTGTCTCGGGCCCGGAGCCGGCCAGCCAAGCTCTATGTCTACATCAATGAGCT
CTGCACTGTTCTCAAGGCCCACTCAGCCAAAAAGAAGCTGAACTTGGCCCCTGCCGCCACCACCTCCAAT
GAGCCCTCTGGGAATAACCCTCCCACACACCTCTCCTTGGACCCCACAAATGCTGAAAACACTGCCTCTC
AGTCTCCAAGGACCCGTGGTTCCCGGCGGCAGATCCAGCGTTTGGAGCAGCTGCTGGCGCTCTATGTGGC
AGAGATCCGGCGGCTGCAGGAAAAGGAGTTGGATCTCTCAGAATTGGATGACCCAGACTCCGCATACCTG
CAGGAGGCACGGTTGAAGCGTAAGCTGATCCGCCTCTTTGGGCGACTATGTGAGCTGAAAGACTGCTCTT
CACTGACCGGCCGTGTCATAGAGCAGCGCATCCCCTACCGTGGCACCCGCTACCCAGAGGTTAACAGGCG
CATTGAGCGGCTCATCAACAAGCCAGGGCCTGATACCTTCCCTGACTATGGGGATGTGCTTCGGGCTGTA
GAGAAGGCAGCTGCCCGACACAGCCTTGGCCTCCCCCGACAGCAGCTCCAGCTCATGGCTCAGGATGCCT
TCCGAGATGTGGGCATCAGGTTACAGGAGCGACGTCACCTCGATCTCATCTACAACTTTGGCTGCCACCT
CACAGATGACTATAGGCCAGGCGTTGACCCTGCACTATCAGATCCTGTGTTGGCCCGGCGCCTTCGGGAA
AACCGGAGTTTGGCCATGAGTCGGCTGGATGAGGTCATCTCCAAATACGCAATGTTGCAAGACAAAAGTG
AGGAGGGCGAGAGAAAAAAGAGAAGAGCTCGGCTCCAAGGCACCTCTTCCCACTCTGCAGACACCCCCGA
AGCCTCCTTGGATTCTGGTGAGGGCCCTAGTGGAATGGCATCCCAGGGGTGCCCTTCTGCCTCCAGAGCT
GAGACAGATGACGAAGACGATGAGGAGAGTGATGAGGAAGAGGAGGAGGAGGAGGAAGAAGAAGAGGAGG
AGGCCACAGATTCTGAAGAGGAGGAGGATCTGGAACAGATGCAGGAGGGTCAGGAGGATGATGAAGAGGA
GGACGAAGAGGAAGAAGCAGCAGCAGGTAAAGATGGAGACAAGAGCCCCATGTCCTCACTACAGATCTCC
AATGAAAAGAACCTGGAACCTGGCAAACAGATCAGCAGATCTTCAGGGGAGCAGCAAAACAAAGGACGCA
TAGTGTCACCATCGTTACTGTCAGAAGAACCCCTGGCCCCCTCCAGCATAGATGCTGAAAGCAATGGAGA
ACAGCCTGAGGAGCTGACCCTGGAGGAAGAAAGCCCTGTGTCTCAGCTCTTTGAGCTAGAGATTGAAGCT
TTGCCCCTGGATACCCCTTCCTCTGTGGAGACGGACATTTCCTCTTCCAGGAAGCAATCAGAGGAGCCCT
TCACCACTGTCTTAGAGAATGGAGCAGGCATGGTCTCTTCTACTTCCTTCAATGGAGGCGTCTCTCCTCA
CAACTGGGGAGATTCTGGTCCCCCCTGCAAAAAATCTCGGAAGGAGAAGAAGCAAACAGGATCAGGGCCA
TTAGGAAACAGCTATGTGGAAAGGCAAAGGTCAGTGCATGAGAAGAATGGGAAAAAGATATGTACCCTGC
CCAGCCCACCTTCCCCCTTGGCTTCCTTGGCCCCAGTTGCTGATTCCTCCACGAGGGTGGACTCTCCCAG
CCATGGCCTGGTGACCAGCTCCCTCTGCATCCCTTCTCCAGCCCGGCTGTCCCAAACCCCCCATTCACAG
CCTCCTCGGCCTGGTACTTGCAAGACAAGTGTGGCCACACAATGCGATCCAGAAGAGATCATCGTGCTCT
CAGACTCTGATGTCGACCACCACCACCACCACCACTAGCTCGACAAGCTTGATATCGCGGCCGCAATTCA
TCGTGACTGACTGACGATCTGCCTCGCGCGTTTCGGTGATGACGGTGAAAACCTCTGACACATGCAGCTC
CCGGAGACGGTCACAGCTTGTCTGTAAGCGGATGCCGGGAGCAGACAAGCCCGTCAGGGCGCGTCAGCGG
GTGTTGGCGGGTGTCGGGGCGCAGCCATGACCCAGTCACGTAGCGATAGCGGAGTGTATAATTCTTGAAG
ACGAAAGGGCCTCGTGATACGCCTATTTTTATAGGTTAATGTCATGATAATAATGGTTTCTTAGACGTCA
GGTGGCACTTTTCGGGGAAATGTGCGCGGAACCCCTATTTGTTTATTTTTCTAAATACATTCAAATATGT
ATCCGCTCATGAGACAATAACCCTGATAAATGCTTCAATAATATTGAAAAAGGAAGAGTATGAGTATTCA
ACATTTCCGTGTCGCCCTTATTCCCTTTTTTGCGGCATTTTGCCTTCCTGTTTTTGCTCACCCAGAAACG
CTGGTGAAAGTAAAAGATGCTGAAGATCAGTTGGGTGCACGAGTGGGTTACATCGAACTGGATCTCAACA
GCGGTAAGATCCTTGAGAGTTTTCGCCCCGAAGAACGTTTTCCAATGATGAGCACTTTTAAAGTTCTGCT
ATGTGGCGCGGTATTATCCCGTGTTGACGCCGGGCAAGAGCAACTCGGTCGCCGCATACACTATTCTCAG
AATGACTTGGTTGAGTACTCACCAGTCACAGAAAAGCATCTTACGGATGGCATGACAGTAAGAGAATTAT
GCAGTGCTGCCATAACCATGAGTGATAACACTGCGGCCAACTTACTTCTGACAACGATCGGAGGACCGAA
GGAGCTAACCGCTTTTTTGCACAACATGGGGGATCATGTAACTCGCCTTGATCGTTGGGAACCGGAGCTG
AATGAAGCCATACCAAACGACGAGCGTGACACCACGATGCCTGCAGCAATGGCAACAACGTTGCGCAAAC
TATTAACTGGCGAACTACTTACTCTAGCTTCCCGGCAACAATTAATAGACTGGATGGAGGCGGATAAAGT
TGCAGGACCACTTCTGCGCTCGGCCCTTCCGGCTGGCTGGTTTATTGCTGATAAATCTGGAGCCGGTGAG
CGTGGGTCTCGCGGTATCATTGCAGCACTGGGGCCAGATGGTAAGCCCTCCCGTATCGTAGTTATCTACA
CGACGGGGAGTCAGGCAACTATGGATGAACGAAATAGACAGATCGCTGAGATAGGTGCCTCACTGATTAA
GCATTGGTAACTGTCAGACCAAGTTTACTCATATATACTTTAGATTGATTTAAAACTTCATTTTTAATTT
AAAAGGATCTAGGTGAAGATCCTTTTTGATAATCTCATGACCAAAATCCCTTAACGTGAGTTTTCGTTCC
ACTGAGCGTCAGACCCCGTAGAAAAGATCAAAGGATCTTCTTGAGATCCTTTTTTTCTGCGCGTAATCTG
CTGCTTGCAAACAAAAAAACCACCGCTACCAGCGGTGGTTTGTTTGCCGGATCAAGAGCTACCAACTCTT
TTTCCGAAGGTAACTGGCTTCAGCAGAGCGCAGATACCAAATACTGTCCTTCTAGTGTAGCCGTAGTTAG
GCCACCACTTCAAGAACTCTGTAGCACCGCCTACATACCTCGCTCTGCTAATCCTGTTACCAGTGGCTGC
TGCCAGTGGCGATAAGTCGTGTCTTACCGGGTTGGACTCAAGACGATAGTTACCGGATAAGGCGCAGCGG
TCGGGCTGAACGGGGGGTTCGTGCACACAGCCCAGCTTGGAGCGAACGACCTACACCGAACTGAGATACC
TACAGCGTGAGCTATGAGAAAGCGCCACGCTTCCCGAAGGGAGAAAGGCGGACAGGTATCCGGTAAGCGG
CAGGGTCGGAACAGGAGAGCGCACGAGGGAGCTTCCAGGGGGAAACGCCTGGTATCTTTATAGTCCTGTC
GGGTTTCGCCACCTCTGACTTGAGCGTCGATTTTTGTGATGCTCGTCAGGGGGGCGGAGCCTATGGAAAA
ACGCCAGCAACGCGGCCTTTTTACGGTTCCTGGCCTTTTGCTGGCCTTTTGCTCACATGTTCTTTCCTGC
GTTATCCCCTGATTCTGTGGATAACCGTATTACCGCCTTTGAGTGAGCTGATACCGCTCGCCGCAGCCGA
ACGACCGAGCGCAGCGAGTCAGTGAGCGAGGAAGCGGAAGAGCGCCTGATGCGGTATTTTCTCCTTACGC
ATCTGTGCGGTATTTCACACCGCATAAATTCCGACACCATCGAATGGCGCAAAACCTTTCGCGGTATGGC
ATGATAGCGCCCGGAAGAGAGTCAATTCAGGGTGGTGAATGTGAAACCAGTAACGTTATACGATGTCGCA
GAGTATGCCGGTGTCTCTTATCAGACCGTTTCCCGCGTGGTGAACCAGGCCAGCCACGTTTCTGCGAAAA
CGCGGGAAAAAGTGGAAGCGGCGATGGCGGAGCTGAATTACATTCCCAACCGCGTGGCACAACAACTGGC
GGGCAAACAGTCGTTGCTGATTGGCGTTGCCACCTCCAGTCTGGCCCTGCACGCGCCGTCGCAAATTGTC
GCGGCGATTAAATCTCGCGCCGATCAACTGGGTGCCAGCGTGGTGGTGTCGATGGTAGAACGAAGCGGCG
TCGAAGCCTGTAAAGCGGCGGTGCACAATCTTCTCGCGCAACGCGTCAGTGGGCTGATCATTAACTATCC
GCTGGATGACCAGGATGCCATTGCTGTGGAAGCTGCCTGCACTAATGTTCCGGCGTTATTTCTTGATGTC
TCTGACCAGACACCCATCAACAGTATTATTTTCTCCCATGAAGACGGTACGCGACTGGGCGTGGAGCATC
TGGTCGCATTGGGTCACCAGCAAATCGCGCTGTTAGCGGGCCCATTAAGTTCTGTCTCGGCGCGTCTGCG
TCTGGCTGGCTGGCATAAATATCTCACTCGCAATCAAATTCAGCCGATAGCGGAACGGGAAGGCGACTGG
AGTGCCATGTCCGGTTTTCAACAAACCATGCAAATGCTGAATGAGGGCATCGTTCCCACTGCGATGCTGG
TTGCCAACGATCAGATGGCGCTGGGCGCAATGCGCGCCATTACCGAGTCCGGGCTGCGCGTTGGTGCGGA
TATCTCGGTAGTGGGATACGACGATACCGAAGACAGCTCATGTTATATCCCGCCGTTAACCACCATCAAA
CAGGATTTTCGCCTGCTGGGGCAAACC
