>Addgene plasmid #175782 | pGEX-DAXX-His | depositor partial sequence | sequence record 340764 | Sequencing primer: pGEX 5'
CTGGTTCCGCGTGGATCTGAGAACCTGTACTTCCAGGGATCCGCCACCGCTAACAGCATCATCGTGCTGG
ATGATGATGACGAAGATGAAGCAGCTGCTCAGCCAGGGCCCTCCCACCCACTCCCCAATGCGGCCTCACC
TGGGGCAGAAGCCCCTAGCTCCTCTGAGCCTCATGGGGCCAGAGGAAGCAGTAGTTCGGGCGGCAAGAAA
TGCTACAAGCTGGAGAATGAGAAGCTGTTCGAAGAGTTCCTTGAACTTTGTAAGATGCAGACAGCAGACC
ACCCTGAGGTGGTCCCATTCCTCTATAACCGGCAGCAACGTGCCCACTCTCTGTTTTTGGCCTCGGCGGA
GTTCTGCAACATCCTCTCTAGGGTCCTGTCTCGGGCCCGGAGCCGGCCAGCCAAGCTCTATGTCTACATC
AATGAGCTCTGCACTGTTCTCAAGGCCCACTCAGCCAAAAAGAAGCTGAACTTGGCCCCTGCCGCCACCA
CCTCCAATGAGCCCTCTGGGAATAACCCTCCCACACACCTCTCCTTGGACCCCACAAATGCTGAAAACAC
TGCCTCTCAGTCTCCAAGGACCCGTGGTTCCCGGCGGCAGATCCAGCGTTTGGAGCAGCTGCTGGCGCTC
TATGTGGCAGAGATCCGGCGGCTGCAGGAAAAGGAGTTGGATCTCTCAGAATTGGATGACCCAGACTCCG
CATACCTGCAGGAGGCACGGTTGAAGCGTAAGCTGATCCGCCTCTTTGGGCGACTATGTGAGCTGAAAGA
CTGCTCTTCACTGACCGGCCGTGTCATAGAGCAGCGCATCCCCTACCGTGGCACCCGCTACCCAGAGGTT
AACAGGCGCATTGAGCGGCTCATCAACAAGCCAGGGCCTGATACCTTCCCTGACTATGGGGATGTGCTTC
GGGCTGTAGAGAAGGCAGCTGCCCGACACAGCCTTGGCCTCCCC
