>Addgene plasmid #175782 | pGEX-DAXX-His | depositor partial sequence | sequence record 340765 | Sequencing primer: pGEX 3'
ACAGATTCTGAAGAGGAGGAGGATCTGGAACAGATGCAGGAGGGTCAGGAGGATGATGAAGAGGAGGACG
AAGAGGAAGAAGCAGCAGCAGGTAAAGATGGAGACAAGAGCCCCATGTCCTCACTACAGATCTCCAATGA
AAAGAACCTGGAACCTGGCAAACAGATCAGCAGATCTTCAGGGGAGCAGCAAAACAAAGGACGCATAGTG
TCACCATCGTTACTGTCAGAAGAACCCCTGGCCCCCTCCAGCATAGATGCTGAAAGCAATGGAGAACAGC
CTGAGGAGCTGACCCTGGAGGAAGAAAGCCCTGTGTCTCAGCTCTTTGAGCTAGAGATTGAAGCTTTGCC
CCTGGATACCCCTTCCTCTGTGGAGACGGACATTTCCTCTTCCAGGAAGCAATCAGAGGAGCCCTTCACC
ACTGTCTTAGAGAATGGAGCAGGCATGGTCTCTTCTACTTCCTTCAATGGAGGCGTCTCTCCTCACAACT
GGGGAGATTCTGGTCCCCCCTGCAAAAAATCTCGGAAGGAGAAGAAGCAAACAGGATCAGGGCCATTAGG
AAACAGCTATGTGGAAAGGCAAAGGTCAGTGCATGAGAAGAATGGGAAAAAGATATGTACCCTGCCCAGC
CCACCTTCCCCCTTGGCTTCCTTGGCCCCAGTTGCTGATTCCTCCACGAGGGTGGACTCTCCCAGCCATG
GCCTGGTGACCAGCTCCCTCTGCATCCCTTCTCCAGCCCGGCTGTCCCAAACCCCCCATTCACAGCCTCC
TCGGCCTGGTACTTGCAAGACAAGTGTGGCCACACAATGCGATCCAGAAGAGATCATCGTGCTCTCAGAC
TCTGATGTCGACCACCACCACCACCACCACTAGCTCGACAAGCTTGATATCGCGGCCG
